Addgene plasmid #105107: pUBC-paGFP-Dest
Purpose: (Empty Backbone) fluorescent tagging in stably transformed plants
Depositing lab: Christopher Grefen. Depositing organization: Eberhard Karls Universitaet Tuebingen. Publication: Applications of fluorescent marker proteins in plant cell biology. Blatt MR, Grefen C. Methods Mol Biol. 2014;1062:487-507. doi: 10.1007/978-1-62703-580-4_26. PubMed 24057383.
Backbone
  Vector backbone: pUBC-paGFP-Dest
  Vector type: Plant Expression
  Selectable markers: Basta
  Tag / fusion protein: paGFP (C terminal on backbone)
Growth in bacteria
  Bacterial resistance: Chloramphenicol and Spectinomycin, 25 & 50 μg/mL
  Growth temperature: 37°C
  Growth strain: ccdB Survival
  Copy number: High Copy
Gene/Insert
  Gene/Insert name: None
  Tag / fusion protein: paGFP (C terminal on backbone)
Terms and licenses: Academic/Nonprofit Terms; Industry Terms: Not Available to Industry
How to cite: pUBC-paGFP-Dest was a gift from Christopher Grefen (Addgene plasmid # 105107 ; http://n2t.net/addgene:105107 ; RRID:Addgene_105107)
