[The description below was written by a language model from this plasmid's Addgene catalogue record and pLannotate feature annotations shown in this document.]
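Description:
pUBC-paGFP-Dest is an empty Gateway destination vector built as an Agrobacterium binary plasmid for fluorescent tagging of proteins in stably transformed plants. It carries a high-copy ColE1/pUC-type origin (with the pBR322 bom region) for propagation in E. coli, and the pVS1 oriV, RepA and StaA functions that support replication and stable maintenance in Agrobacterium. Bacterial selection on the backbone comes from an aadA spectinomycin/streptomycin resistance gene. The unrecombined Gateway cassette adds chloramphenicol resistance, which is why the plasmid is maintained on both antibiotics in a ccdB-tolerant strain.

Between the nopaline-type right and left T-DNA borders lies the expression unit. An attR1–CmR–ccdB–attR2 cassette is followed by a GFP-family coding sequence and a CaMV polyadenylation signal. The automated annotation labels this reading frame EGFP, but the catalogue entry identifies it as photoactivatable GFP (paGFP), a close variant. It sits downstream of attR2, so it becomes a C-terminal fusion to whatever open reading frame is introduced. An LR reaction with an entry clone replaces the CmR/ccdB segment with the gene of interest, and loss of the toxic ccdB gene provides counter-selection for recombinants in standard E. coli strains. The promoter driving the fusion is not annotated: roughly 660 nt upstream of attR1 carry no feature. The "UBC" in the name hints at a ubiquitin-type promoter, but the record does not state this. A second T-DNA cassette, NOS promoter–bar–NOS terminator, confers phosphinothricin (Basta) resistance for selecting transgenic plants. The construct is suited to generating stable lines in which a paGFP-tagged protein can be light-activated and followed by microscopy.
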