Features (pLannotate 1.2.2; 30 found; start..end, strand, type, name):
    669..793     +  protein_bind   attR1: mutant version of attR; recombination site for the Gateway® LR reaction LR Clonase™
    818..848     +  promoter       lac UV5 promoter: E. coli lac promoter with an "up" mutation
    872..901     +  promoter       cat promoter (fragment): promoter of the E. coli cat gene encoding chloramphenicol acetyltransferase
    902..1561    +  CDS            CmR: chloramphenicol acetyltransferase; cat; confers resistance to chloramphenicol
   1740..1898    +  CDS            ccdA (fragment): CCDA_ECO57 - Also known as H, letA. Experimental evidence at protein level: Swiss-Prot protein existence level 1. Antitoxin component of a type II toxin-antitoxin (TA) system which inhibits the post-segregational killing (PSK) of plasmid-free cells, also referred to as a plasmid addiction system. Binds to and blocks the activity of CcdB; will also remove bound CcdB protein from the CcdB-GyrA complex by forming a CcdA-CcdB complex, a process termed rejuvenation. Functions as a transcriptional corepressor for the ccdAB operon, repression also requires CcdB (By similarity). From Escherichia coli
   1903..2205    +  CDS            ccdB: CCDB_ECOLI - Also known as G, letB, letD. Experimental evidence at protein level: Swiss-Prot protein existence level 1. Toxic component of a type II toxin-antitoxin (TA) system, functioning in plasmid maintainence. Responsible for the post- segregational killing (PSK) of plasmid-free cells, also referred to as a plasmid addiction system. Half-life of over 2 hours. Cell killing by CcdB is accompanied by filamentation, defects in chromosome and plasmid segregation, defects in cell division, formation of anucleate cells, decreased DNA synthesis and plasmid loss. Interferes with the activity of DN
   2249..2373    -  protein_bind   attR2: mutant version of attR; recombination site for the Gateway® LR reaction LR Clonase™
   2426..3142    +  CDS            EGFP: EGFP is a basic (constitutively fluorescent) green fluorescent protein published in 1996, derived from Aequorea victoria. It is reported to be a rapidly-maturing weak dimer with moderate acid sensitivity.
   3211..3370    +  polyA_signal   CaMV poly(A) signal (fragment): cauliflower mosaic virus polyadenylation signal
   3397..3419    -  misc_feature   MCS (fragment): pUC18/19 multiple cloning site
   3512..3691    +  promoter       NOS promoter: nopaline synthase promoter
   3733..4281    +  CDS            bar: PAT_STRHY - Experimental evidence at protein level: Swiss-Prot protein existence level 1. Inactivates phosphinothricin (PPT) by transfer of an acetyl group from acetyl CoA. Can also acetylate demethylphosphinothricin but not PTT or glutamate. This enzyme is an effector of phosphinothricin tripeptide (PTT or bialaphos) resistance. From Streptomyces hygroscopicus. Introduced by genetic manipulation and expressed in glufosinate-tolerant maize by Dekalb Genetics.
   4304..4556    +  terminator     NOS terminator: nopaline synthase terminator and poly(A) signal
   4649..4673    -  misc_feature   LB T-DNA repeat: left border repeat from nopaline C58 T-DNA
   4932..4955    +  promoter       Pc promoter (fragment): intI1 (promoter lies within the coding sequence); class 1 integron promoter
   5131..5187    +  CDS            GmR (fragment): gentamycin acetyltransferase; aacC1; confers resistance to gentamycin
   5198..5985    +  CDS            SmR (fragment): aminoglycoside adenylyltransferase (Murphy, 1985); aadA; confers resistance to spectinomycin and streptomycin
   6231..6819    +  rep_origin     ori: high-copy-number ColE1/pMB1/pBR322/pUC origin of replication
   7005..7145    -  misc_feature   bom: basis of mobility region from pBR322
   7247..7286    -  CDS            rop (fragment): Rop protein, which maintains plasmids at low copy number; rop
   7489..7683    -  rep_origin     pVS1 oriV: origin of replication for the Pseudomonas plasmid pVS1 (Heeb et al., 2000)
   7749..8822    -  CDS            pVS1 RepA: replication protein from the Pseudomonas plasmid pVS1 (Heeb et al., 2000)
   9251..9880    -  CDS            pVS1 StaA: stability protein from the Pseudomonas plasmid pVS1 (Heeb et al., 2000)
  10440..10841   -  CDS            Y4CG_SINFN (fragment): Protein inferred from homology: Swiss-Prot protein existence level 3. From Sinorhizobium fredii (strain NBRC 101917 / NGR234).
  11211..11235   -  misc_feature   RB T-DNA repeat: right border repeat from nopaline C58 T-DNA
  11299..11387   +  CDS            lacI (fragment): lac repressor; lacI; The lac repressor binds to the lac operator to inhibit transcription in E. coli. This inhibition can be relieved by adding lactose or isopropyl-β-D-thiogalactopyranoside (IPTG).
  11400..11421   +  protein_bind   CAP binding site: CAP binding activates transcription in the presence of cAMP. E. coli catabolite activator protein
  11436..11466   +  promoter       lac promoter: promoter for the E. coli lac operon
  11470..11492   +  protein_bind   lac operator (fragment): The lac repressor binds to the lac operator to inhibit transcription in E. coli. This inhibition can be relieved by adding lactose or isopropyl-β-D-thiogalactopyranoside (IPTG). lac repressor encoded by lacI
  11523..6       +  misc_feature   MCS (fragment) (across the origin): pUC18/19 multiple cloning site
>Addgene plasmid #105107 | pUBC-paGFP-Dest | addgene full sequence | sequence record 204233 | Addgene NGS Result
TACCCGACGAGTCAGTAATAAACGGCGTCAAAGTGGTTGCAGCCGGCACACACGAGTCGTGTTTATCAAC
TCAAAGCACAAATACTTTTCCTCAACCTAAAAATAAGGCAATTAGCCAAAAACAACTTTGCGTGTAAACA
ACGCTCAATACACGTGTCATTTTATTATTAGCTATTGCTTCACCGCCTTAGCTTTCTCGTGACCTAGTCG
TCCTCGTCTTTTCTTCTTCTTCTTCTATAAAACAATACCCAAAGAGCTCTTCTTCTTCACAATTCAGATT
TCAATTTCTCAAAATCTTAAAAACTTTCTCTCAATTCTCTCTACCGTGATCAAGGTAAATTTCTGTGTTC
CTTATTCTCTCAAAATCTTCGATTTTGTTTTCGTTCGATCCCAATTTCGTATATGTTCTTTGGTTTAGAT
TCTGTTAATCTTAGATCGAAGACGATTTTCTGGGTTTGATCGTTAGATATCATCTTAATTCTCGATTAGG
GTTTCATAGATATCATCCGATTTGTTCAAATAATTTGAGTTTTGTCGAATAATTACTCTTCGATTTGTGA
TTTCTATCTAGATCTGGTGTTAGTTTCTAGTTTGTGCGATCGAATTTGTAGATTAATCTGAGTTTTTCTG
ATTAACACTCGAGTGCGGGATCCTCTAGAGGGCCCATCACAAGTTTGTACAAAAAAGCTGAACGAGAAAC
GTAAAATGATATAAATATCAATATATTAAATTAGATTTTGCATAAAAAACAGACTACATAATACTGTAAA
ACACAACATATCCAGTCACTATGGCGGCCGCATTAGGCACCCCAGGCTTTACACTTTATGCTTCCGGCTC
GTATAATGTGTGGATTTTGAGTTAGGATCCGTCGAGATTTTCAGGAGCTAAGGAAGCTAAAATGGAGAAA
AAAATCACTGGATATACCACCGTTGATATATCCCAATGGCATCGTAAAGAACATTTTGAGGCATTTCAGT
CAGTTGCTCAATGTACCTATAACCAGACCGTTCAGCTGGATATTACGGCCTTTTTAAAGACCGTAAAGAA
AAATAAGCACAAGTTTTATCCGGCCTTTATTCACATTCTTGCCCGCCTGATGAATGCTCATCCGGAATTC
CGTATGGCAATGAAAGACGGTGAGCTGGTGATATGGGATAGTGTTCACCCTTGTTACACCGTTTTCCATG
AGCAAACTGAAACGTTTTCATCGCTCTGGAGTGAATACCACGACGATTTCCGGCAGTTTCTACACATATA
TTCGCAAGATGTGGCGTGTTACGGTGAAAACCTGGCCTATTTCCCTAAAGGGTTTATTGAGAATATGTTT
TTCGTCTCAGCCAATCCCTGGGTGAGTTTCACCAGTTTTGATTTAAACGTGGCCAATATGGACAACTTCT
TCGCCCCCGTTTTCACCATGGGCAAATATTATACGCAAGGCGACAAGGTGCTGATGCCGCTGGCGATTCA
GGTTCATCATGCCGTTTGTGATGGCTTCCATGTCGGCAGAATGCTTAATGAATTACAACAGTACTGCGAT
GAGTGGCAGGGCGGGGCGTAAACGCGTGGATCCGGCTTACTAAAAGCCAGATAACAGTATGCGTATTTGC
GCGCTGATTTTTGCGGTATAAGAATATATACTGATATGTATACCCGAAGTATGTCAAAAAGAGGTATGCT
ATGAAGCAGCGTATTACAGTGACAGTTGACAGCGACAGCTATCAGTTGCTCAAGGCATATATGATGTCAA
TATCTCCGGTCTGGTAAGCACAACCATGCAGAATGAAGCCCGTCGTCTGCGTGCCGAACGCTGGAAAGCG
GAAAATCAGGAAGGGATGGCTGAGGTCGCCCGGTTTATTGAAATGAACGGCTCTTTTGCTGACGAGAACA
GGGGCTGGTGAAATGCAGTTTAAGGTTTACACCTATAAAAGAGAGAGCCGTTATCGTCTGTTTGTGGATG
TACAGAGTGATATTATTGACACGCCCGGGCGACGGATGGTGATCCCCCTGGCCAGTGCACGTCTGCTGTC
AGATAAAGTCTCCCGTGAACTTTACCCGGTGGTGCATATCGGGGATGAAAGCTGGCGCATGATGACCACC
GATATGGCCAGTGTGCCGGTCTCCGTTATCGGGGAAGAAGTGGCTGATCTCAGCCACCGCGAAAATGACA
TCAAAAACGCCATTAACCTGATGTTCTGGGGAATATAAATGTCAGGCTCCCTTATACACAGCCAGTCTGC
AGGTCGACCATAGTGACTGGATATGTTGTGTTTTACAGTATTATGTAGTCTGTTTTTTATGCAAAATCTA
ATTTAATATATTGATATTTATATCATTTTACGTTTCTCGTTCAGCTTTCTTGTACAAAGTGGTGATGGGA
CGTCCGCGGAGATCTACGCGTGTCGACTCGAGATATCCAACTAGTATGGTGAGCAAGGGCGAGGAGCTGT
TCACCGGGGTGGTGCCCATCCTGGTCGAGCTGGACGGCGACGTAAACGGCCACAAGTTCAGCGTGTCCGG
CGAGGGCGAGGGCGATGCCACCTACGGCAAGCTGACCCTGAAGTTCATCTGCACCACCGGCAAGCTGCCC
GTGCCCTGGCCCACCCTCGTGACCACCCTGACCTACGGCGTGCAGTGCTTCAGCCGCTACCCCGACCACA
TGAAGCAGCACGACTTCTTCAAGTCCGCCATGCCCGAAGGCTACGTCCAGGAGCGCACCATCTTCTTCAA
GGACGACGGCAACTACAAGACCCGCGCCGAGGTGAAGTTCGAGGGCGACACCCTGGTGAACCGCATCGAG
CTGAAGGGCATCGACTTCAAGGAGGACGGCAACATCCTGGGGCACAAGCTGGAGTACAACTACAACAGCC
ACAACGTCTATATCATGGCCGACAAGCAGAAGAACGGCATCAAGGTGAACTTCAAGATCCGCCACAACAT
CGAGGACGGCAGCGTGCAGCTCGCCGACCACTACCAGCAGAACACCCCCATCGGCGACGGCCCCGTGCTG
CTGCCCGACAACCACTACTTAAGCCACCAGTCCGCCCTGAGCAAAGACCCCAACGAGAAGCGCGATCACA
TGGTCCTGCTGGAGTTCGTGACCGCCGCCGGGATCACTCTCGGCATGGACGAGCTGTACAAGTTATAAGC
GGCCATGCTAGAGTCCGCAAAAATCACCAGTCTCTCTCTACAAATCTATCTCTCTCTATTTTTCTCCAGA
ATAATGTGTGAGTAGTTCCCAGATAAGGGAATTAGGGTTCTTATAGGGTTTCGCTCATGTGTTGAGCATA
TAAGAAACCCTTAGTATGTATTTGTATTTGTAAAATACTTCTATCAATAAAATTTCTAATTCCTAAAACC
AAAATCCAGTGACCTGCAGGCATGCGACGTCGGGCCCTCTAGAGGATCCCCGGGTACCGCGAATTATCGA
TCATGAGCGGAGAATTAAGGGAGTCACGTTATGACCCCCGCCGATGACGCGGGACAAGCCGTTTTACGTT
TGGAACTGACAGAACCGCAACGTTGAAGGAGCCACTGAGCCGCGGGTTTCTGGAGTTTAATGAGCTAAGC
ACATACGTCAGAAACCATTATTGCGCGTTCAAAAGTCGCCTAAGGTCACTATCAGCTAGCAAATATTTCT
TGTCAAAAATGCTCCACTGACGTTCCATAAATTCCCCTCGGTATCCAATTAGAGTCTCATATTCACTCTC
AACTCGATCGAGGGGATCTACCATGAGCCCAGAACGACGCCCGGCCGACATCCGCCGTGCCACCGAGGCG
GACATGCCGGCGGTCTGCACCATCGTCAACCACTACATCGAGACAAGCACGGTCAACTTCCGTACCGAGC
CGCAGGAACCGCAGGAGTGGACGGACGACCTCGTCCGTCTGCGGGAGCGCTATCCCTGGCTCGTCGCCGA
GGTGGACGGCGAGGTCGCCGGCATCGCCTACGCGGGTCCCTGGAAGGCACGCAACGCCTACGACTGGACG
GCCGAGTCGACCGTGTACGTCTCCCCCCGCCACCAGCGGACGGGACTGGGCTCCACGCTCTACACCCACC
TGCTGAAGTCCCTGGAGGCACAGGGCTTCAAGAGCGTGGTCGCTGTCATCGGGCTGCCCAACGACCCGAG
CGTGCGCATGCACGAGGCGCTCGGATATGCCCCCCGCGGCATGCTGCGGGCGGCCGGCTTCAAGCACGGG
AACTGGCATGACGTGGGTTTCTGGCAGCTGGACTTCAGCCTGCCGGTGCCGCCCCGTCCGGTCCTGCCCG
TCACCGAAATCTGATGACCCCTAGAGTCAAGCAGATCGTTCAAACATTTGGCAATAAAGTTTCTTAAGAT
TGAATCCTGTTGCCGGTCTTGCGATGATTATCATATAATTTCTGTTGAATTACGTTAAGCATGTAATAAT
TAACATGTAATGCATGACGTTATTTATGAGATGGGTTTTTATGATTAGAGTCCCGCAATTATACATTTAA
TACGCGATAGAAAACAAAATATAGCGCGCAAACTAGGATAAATTATCGCGCGCGGTGTCATCTATGTTAC
TAGATCGACCGGCATGCAAGCTGATAATTCAATTCGGCGTTAATTCAGTACATTAAAAACGTCCGCAATG
TGTTATTAAGTTGTCTAAGCGTCAATTTGTTTACACCACAATATATCCTGCCACCAGCCAGCCAACAGCT
CCCCGACCGGCAGCTCGGCACAAAATCACCACTCGATACAGGCAGCCCATCAGTCCGGGACGGCGTCAGC
GGGAGAGCCGTTGTAAGGCGGCAGACTTTGCTCATGTTACCGATGCTATTCGGAAGAACGGCAACTAAGC
TGCCGGGTTTGAAACACGGATGATCTCGCGGAGGGTAGCATGTTGATTGTAACGATGACAGAGCGTTGCT
GCCTGTGATCAATTCGGGCACGAACCCAGTGGACATAAGCCTGTTCGGTTCGTAAGCTGTAATGCAAGTA
GCGTATGCGCTCACGCAACTGGTCCAGAACCTTGACCGAACGCAGCGGTGGTAACGGCGCAGTGGCGGTT
TTCATGGCTTGTTATGACTGTTTTTTTGGGGTACAGTCTATGCCTCGGGCATCCAAGCAGCAAGCGCGTT
ACGCCGTGGGTCGATGTTTGATGTTATGGAGCAGCAACGATGTTACGCAGCAGGGCAGTCGCCCTAAAAC
AAAGTTAAACATCATGGGGGAAGCGGTGATCGCCGAAGTATCGACTCAACTATCAGAGGTAGTTGGCGTC
ATCGAGCGCCATCTCGAACCGACGTTGCTGGCCGTACATTTGTACGGCTCCGCAGTGGATGGCGGCCTGA
AGCCACACAGTGATATTGATTTGCTGGTTACGGTGACCGTAAGGCTTGATGAAACAACGCGGCGAGCTTT
GATCAACGACCTTTTGGAAACTTCGGCTTCCCCTGGAGAGAGCGAGATTCTCCGCGCTGTAGAAGTCACC
ATTGTTGTGCACGACGACATCATTCCGTGGCGTTATCCAGCTAAGCGCGAACTGCAATTTGGAGAATGGC
AGCGCAATGACATTCTTGCAGGTATCTTCGAGCCAGCCACGATCGACATTGATCTGGCTATCTTGCTGAC
AAAAGCAAGAGAACATAGCGTTGCCTTGGTAGGTCCAGCGGCGGAGGAACTCTTTGATCCGGTTCCTGAA
CAGGATCTATTTGAGGCGCTAAATGAAACCTTAACGCTATGGAACTCGCCGCCCGACTGGGCTGGCGATG
AGCGAAATGTAGTGCTTACGTTGTCCCGCATTTGGTACAGCGCAGTAACCGGCAAAATCGCGCCGAAGGA
TGTCGCTGCCGACTGGGCAATGGAGCGCCTGCCGGCCCAGTATCAGCCCGTCATACTTGAAGCTAGACAG
GCTTATCTTGGACAAGAAGAAGATCGCTTGGCCTCGCGCGCAGATCAGTTGGAAGAATTTGTCCACTACG
TGAAAGGCGAGATCACCAAGGTAGTCGGCAAATAATGTCTAGCTAGAAATTCGTTCAAGCCGACGCCGCT
TCGCGGCGCGGCTTAACTCAAGCGTTAGATGCACTAAGCACATAATTGCTCACAGCCAAACTATCAGGTC
AAGTCTGCTTTTATTATTTTTAAGCGTGCATAATAAGCCCTACACAAATTGGGAGATATATCATGCATGA
CCAAAATCCCTTAACGTGAGTTTTCGTTCCACTGAGCGTCAGACCCCGTAGAAAAGATCAAAGGATCTTC
TTGAGATCCTTTTTTTCTGCGCGTAATCTGCTGCTTGCAAACAAAAAAACCACCGCTACCAGCGGTGGTT
TGTTTGCCGGATCAAGAGCTACCAACTCTTTTTCCGAAGGTAACTGGCTTCAGCAGAGCGCAGATACCAA
ATACTGTCCTTCTAGTGTAGCCGTAGTTAGGCCACCACTTCAAGAACTCTGTAGCACCGCCTACATACCT
CGCTCTGCTAATCCTGTTACCAGTGGCTGCTGCCAGTGGCGATAAGTCGTGTCTTACCGGGTTGGACTCA
AGACGATAGTTACCGGATAAGGCGCAGCGGTCGGGCTGAACGGGGGGTTCGTGCACACAGCCCAGCTTGG
AGCGAACGACCTACACCGAACTGAGATACCTACAGCGTGAGCTATGAGAAAGCGCCACGCTTCCCGAAGG
GAGAAAGGCGGACAGGTATCCGGTAAGCGGCAGGGTCGGAACAGGAGAGCGCACGAGGGAGCTTCCAGGG
GGAAACGCCTGGTATCTTTATAGTCCTGTCGGGTTTCGCCACCTCTGACTTGAGCGTCGATTTTTGTGAT
GCTCGTCAGGGGGGCGGAGCCTATGGAAAAACGCCAGCAACGCGGCCTTTTTACGGTTCCTGGCCTTTTG
CTGGCCTTTTGCTCACATGTTCTTTCCTGCGTTATCCCCTGATTCTGTGGATAACCGTATTACCGCCTTT
GAGTGAGCTGATACCGCTCGCCGCAGCCGAACGACCGAGCGCAGCGAGTCAGTGAGCGAGGAAGCGGAAG
AGCGCCTGATGCGGTATTTTCTCCTTACGCATCTGTGCGGTATTTCACACCGCATATGGTGCACTCTCAG
TACAATCTGCTCTGATGCCGCATAGTTAAGCCAGTATACACTCCGCTATCGCTACGTGACTGGGTCATGG
CTGCGCCCCGACACCCGCCAACACCCGCTGACGCGCCCTGACGGGCTTGTCTGCTCCCGGCATCCGCTTA
CAGACAAGCTGTGACCGTCTCCGGGAGCTGCATGTGTCAGAGGTTTTCACCGTCATCACCGAAACGCGCG
AGGCAGGGTGCCTTGATGTGGGCGCCGGCGGTCGAGTGGCGACGGCGCGGCTTGTCCGCGCCCTGGTAGA
TTGCCTGGCCGTAGGCCAGCCATTTTTGAGCGGCCAGCGGCCGCGATAGGCCGACGCGAAGCGGCGGGGC
GTAGGGAGCGCAGCGACCGAAGGGTAGGCGCTTTTTGCAGCTCTTCGGCTGTGCGCTGGCCAGACAGTTA
TGCACAGGCCAGGCGGGTTTTAAGAGTTTTAATAAGTTTTAAAGAGTTTTAGGCGGAAAAATCGCCTTTT
TTCTCTTTTATATCAGTCACTTACATGTGTGACCGGTTCCCAATGTACGGCTTTGGGTTCCCAATGTACG
GGTTCCGGTTCCCAATGTACGGCTTTGGGTTCCCAATGTACGTGCTATCCACAGGAAAGAGACCTTTTCG
ACCTTTTTCCCCTGCTAGGGCAATTTGCCCTAGCATCTGCTCCGTACATTAGGAACCGGCGGATGCTTCG
CCCTCGATCAGGTTGCGGTAGCGCATGACTAGGATCGGGCCAGCCTGCCCCGCCTCCTCCTTCAAATCGT
ACTCCGGCAGGTCATTTGACCCGATCAGCTTGCGCACGGTGAAACAGAACTTCTTGAACTCTCCGGCGCT
GCCACTGCGTTCGTAGATCGTCTTGAACAACCATCTGGCTTCTGCCTTGCCTGCGGCGCGGCGTGCCAGG
CGGTAGAGAAAACGGCCGATGCCGGGATCGATCAAAAAGTAATCGGGGTGAACCGTCAGCACGTCCGGGT
TCTTGCCTTCTGTGATCTCGCGGTACATCCAATCAGCTAGCTCGATCTCGATGTACTCCGGCCGCCCGGT
TTCGCTCTTTACGATCTTGTAGCGGCTAATCAAGGCTTCACCCTCGGATACCGTCACCAGGCGGCCGTTC
TTGGCCTTCTTCGTACGCTGCATGGCAACGTGCGTGGTGTTTAACCGAATGCAGGTTTCTACCAGGTCGT
CTTTCTGCTTTCCGCCATCGGCTCGCCGGCAGAACTTGAGTACGTCCGCAACGTGTGGACGGAACACGCG
GCCGGGCTTGTCTCCCTTCCCTTCCCGGTATCGGTTCATGGATTCGGTTAGATGGGAAACCGCCATCAGT
ACCAGGTCGTAATCCCACACACTGGCCATGCCGGCCGGCCCTGCGGAAACCTCTACGTGCCCGTCTGGAA
GCTCGTAGCGGATCACCTCGCCAGCTCGTCGGTCACGCTTCGACAGACGGAAAACGGCCACGTCCATGAT
GCTGCGACTATCGCGGGTGCCCACGTCATAGAGCATCGGAACGAAAAAATCTGGTTGCTCGTCGCCCTTG
GGCGGCTTCCTAATCGACGGCGCACCGGCTGCCGGCGGTTGCCGGGATTCTTTGCGGATTCGATCAGCGG
CCGCTTGCCACGATTCACCGGGGCGTGCTTCTGCCTCGATGCGTTGCCGCTGGGCGGCCTGCGCGGCCTT
CAACTTCTCCACCAGGTCATCACCCAGCGCCGCGCCGATTTGTACCGGGCCGGATGGTTTGCGACCGCTC
ACGCCGATTCCTCGGGCTTGGGGGTTCCAGTGCCATTGCAGGGCCGGCAGACAACCCAGCCGCTTACGCC
TGGCCAACCGCCCGTTCCTCCACACATGGGGCATTCCACGGCGTCGGTGCCTGGTTGTTCTTGATTTTCC
ATGCCGCCTCCTTTAGCCGCTAAAATTCATCTACTCATTTATTCATTTGCTCATTTACTCTGGTAGCTGC
GCGATGTATTCAGATAGCAGCTCGGTAATGGTCTTGCCTTGGCGTACCGCGTACATCTTCAGCTTGGTGT
GATCCTCCGCCGGCAACTGAAAGTTGACCCGCTTCATGGCTGGCGTGTCTGCCAGGCTGGCCAACGTTGC
AGCCTTGCTGCTGCGTGCGCTCGGACGGCCGGCACTTAGCGTGTTTGTGCTTTTGCTCATTTTCTCTTTA
CCTCATTAACTCAAATGAGTTTTGATTTAATTTCAGCGGCCAGCGCCTGGACCTCGCGGGCAGCGTCGCC
CTCGGGTTCTGATTCAAGAACGGTTGTGCCGGCGGCGGCAGTGCCTGGGTAGCTCACGCGCTGCGTGATA
CGGGACTCAAGAATGGGCAGCTCGTACCCGGCCAGCGCCTCGGCAACCTCACCGCCGATGCGCGTGCCTT
TGATCGCCCGCGACACGACAAAGGCCGCTTGTAGCCTTCCATCCGTGACCTCAATGCGCTGCTTAACCAG
CTCCACCAGGTCGGCGGTGGCCCATATGTCGTAAGGGCTTGGCTGCACCGGAATCAGCACGAAGTCGGCT
GCCTTGATCGCGGACACAGCCAAGTCCGCCGCCTGGGGCGCTCCGTCGATCACTACGAAGTCGCGCCGGC
CGATGGCCTTCACGTCGCGGTCAATCGTCGGGCGGTCGATGCCGACAACGGTTAGCGGTTGATCTTCCCG
CACGGCCGCCCAATCGCGGGCACTGCCCTGGGGATCGGAATCGACTAACAGAACATCGGCCCCGGCGAGT
TGCAGGGCGCGGGCTAGATGGGTTGCGATGGTCGTCTTGCCTGACCCGCCTTTCTGGTTAAGTACAGCGA
TAACCTTCATGCGTTCCCCTTGCGTATTTGTTTATTTACTCATCGCATCATATACGCAGCGACCGCATGA
CGCAAGCTGTTTTACTCAAATACACATCACCTTTTTAGACGGCGGCGCTCGGTTTCTTCAGCGGCCAAGC
TGGCCGGCCAGGCCGCCAGCTTGGCATCAGACAAACCGGCCAGGATTTCATGCAGCCGCACGGTTGAGAC
GTGCGCGGGCGGCTCGAACACGTACCCGGCCGCGATCATCTCCGCCTCGATCTCTTCGGTAATGAAAAAC
GGTTCGTCCTGGCCGTCCTGGTGCGGTTTCATGCTTGTTCCTCTTGGCGTTCATTCTCGGCGGCCGCCAG
GGCGTCGGCCTCGGTCAATGCGTCCTCACGGAAGGCACCGCGCCGCCTGGCCTCGGTGGGCGTCACTTCC
TCGCTGCGCTCAAGTGCGCGGTACAGGGTCGAGCGATGCACGCCAAGCAGTGCAGCCGCCTCTTTCACGG
TGCGGCCTTCCTGGTCGATCAGCTCGCGGGCGTGCGCGATCTGTGCCGGGGTGAGGGTAGGGCGGGGGCC
AAACTTCACGCCTCGGGCCTTGGCGGCCTCGCGCCCGCTCCGGGTGCGGTCGATGATTAGGGAACGCTCG
AACTCGGCAATGCCGGCGAACACGGTCAACACCATGCGGCCGGCCGGCGTGGTGGTGTCGGCCCACGGCT
CTGCCAGGCTACGCAGGCCCGCGCCGGCCTCCTGGATGCGCTCGGCAATGTCCAGTAGGTCGCGGGTGCT
GCGGGCCAGGCGGTCTAGCCTGGTCACTGTCACAACGTCGCCAGGGCGTAGGTGGTCAAGCATCCTGGCC
AGCTCCGGGCGGTCGCGCCTGGTGCCGGTGATCTTCTCGGAAAACAGCTTGGTGCAGCCGGCCGCGTGCA
GTTCGGCCCGTTGGTTGGTCAAGTCCTGGTCGTCGGTGCTGACGCGGGCATAGCCCAGCAGGCCAGCGGC
GGCGCTCTTGTTCATGGCGTAATGTCTCCGGTTCTAGTCGCAAGTATTCTACTTTATGCGACTAAAACAC
GCGACAAGAAAACGCCAGGAAAAGGGCAGGGCGGCAGCCTGTCGCGTAACTTAGGACTTGTGCGACATGT
CGTTTTCAGAAGACGGCTGCACTGAACGTCAGAAGCCGACTGCACTATAGCAGCGGAGGGGTTGGATCAA
AGTACTTTAAAGTACTTTAAAGTACTTTAAAGTACTTTGATCCCGAGGGGAACCCTGTGGTTGGCATGCA
CATACAAATGGACGAACGGATAAACCTTTTCACGCCCTTTTAAATATCCGATTATTCTAATAAACGCTCT
TTTCTCTTAGGTTTACCCGCCAATATATCCTGTCAAACACTGATAGTTTAAACTGAAGGCGGGAAACGAC
AATCTGATCCAAGCTCAAGCTGCTCTAGCCAATACGCAAACCGCCTCTCCCCGCGCGTTGGCCGATTCAT
TAATGCAGCTGGCACGACAGGTTTCCCGACTGGAAAGCGGGCAGTGAGCGCAACGCAATTAATGTGAGTT
AGCTCACTCATTAGGCACCCCAGGCTTTACACTTTATGCTTCCGGCTCGTATGTTGTGTGGAATTGTGAG
CGGATAACAATTTCACACAGGAAACAGCTATGACATGATTACGAATTCGAGCTCGG
